Addgene plasmid #107590: Tol2-lyzC-mito-Dendra2
Purpose: Expresses mitochondria localized Dendra2 in zebrafish neutrophils
Depositing lab: Qing Deng. Depositing organization: Purdue University. Publication: Neutrophil-specific knockout demonstrates a role for mitochondria in regulating neutrophil motility in zebrafish. Zhou W, Cao L, Jeffries J, Zhu X, Staiger CJ, Deng Q. Dis Model Mech. 2018 Mar 28;11(3). pii: dmm.033027. doi: 10.1242/dmm.033027. PubMed 29590639.
Backbone
  Vector backbone: Tol2-lyzC
  Backbone manufacturer: Qing Deng
  Backbone size w/o insert (bp): 5932
  Total vector size (bp): 6741
Growth in bacteria
  Bacterial resistance: Ampicillin, 100 μg/mL
  Growth temperature: 37°C
  Growth strain: DH5alpha
  Copy number: High Copy
Gene/Insert
  Gene/Insert name: mito-Dendra2
  Species: D. rerio (zebrafish)
  Insert size (bp): 801
  Tag / fusion protein: mitochondira localization sequence (N terminal on insert)
Terms and licenses: Academic/Nonprofit Terms; Industry Terms: Not Available to Industry
Depositor comments: infusion cloning was used
How to cite: Tol2-lyzC-mito-Dendra2 was a gift from Qing Deng (Addgene plasmid # 107590 ; http://n2t.net/addgene:107590 ; RRID:Addgene_107590)
