[The description below was written by a language model from this plasmid's Addgene catalogue record and pLannotate feature annotations shown in this document.]
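Description:
Tol2-lyzC-mito-Dendra2 is a Tol2 transposon-based transgenesis plasmid of about 6.7 kb for expressing a mitochondria-targeted photoconvertible fluorescent protein in zebrafish neutrophils. It is maintained in E. coli as a high-copy plasmid through a ColE1/pUC-type origin and selected with ampicillin via the β-lactamase gene and its native promoter. Remnants of a phagemid cloning backbone are also annotated, including f1 and M13 origin fragments, a T3 promoter, and lac promoter/operator elements. These play no role in the fish expression cassette.

The roughly 800 bp insert, placed in the Tol2-lyzC backbone by In-Fusion cloning, consists of the human cytochrome c oxidase subunit VIII (COX8) mitochondrial presequence fused to the N terminus of Dendra2, a monomeric green-to-red photoswitchable protein. It is followed by an SV40 polyadenylation signal. The catalogue lists the insert species as zebrafish, although the annotated parts derive from human COX8 and the coral Dendronephthya.

The automated feature table does not label the lyzC (lysozyme C) promoter or the Tol2 arms. From the backbone name and stated purpose, the large unannotated stretch upstream of the presequence presumably carries the neutrophil-specific lyzC regulatory region. The short match to medaka tyrosinase probably reflects Tol2-associated flanking sequence, since Tol2 was originally found in that locus, but the record does not confirm this.

Constructs of this type are generally introduced into embryos together with Tol2 transposase, which integrates the cassette between the transposon ends into the genome. The resulting fish have labelled neutrophil mitochondria, and subsets of them can be photoconverted to follow mitochondrial distribution and dynamics in live animals. The associated work examined how mitochondria regulate neutrophil motility.
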