Features (pLannotate 1.2.2; 15 found; start..end, strand, type, name):
      7..337     -  rep_origin     f1 ori (fragment) (sequence partly withheld): f1 bacteriophage origin of replication; arrow indicates direction of (+) strand synthesis
    335..562     +  CDS            tyr (fragment) (sequence partly withheld): TYRO_ORYLA - Also known as tyro. Experimental evidence at transcript level: Swiss-Prot protein existence level 2. This is a copper-containing oxidase that functions in the formation of pigments such as melanins and other polyphenolic compounds. From Oryzias latipes (Japanese rice fish) (Japanese killifish).
   3146..3220    +  CDS            COX8 presequence: mitochondrial presequence of human cytochrome c oxidase subunit VIII (Rizutto et al., 1989)
   3254..3946    +  CDS            Dendra2: monomeric photoswitchable green-to-red fluorescent protein from Dendronephthya mammalian codon-optimized
   3951..4034    +  CDS            large T antigen (fragment): large T antigen from SV40 (simian virus 40)
   4057..4178    +  polyA_signal   SV40 poly(A) signal: SV40 polyadenylation signal
   4185..4270    -  rep_origin     M13 ori (fragment): M13 bacteriophage origin of replication; arrow indicates direction of (+) strand synthesis
   4556..4574    -  promoter       T3 promoter: promoter for bacteriophage T3 RNA polymerase
   4619..4635    -  protein_bind   lac operator: The lac repressor binds to the lac operator to inhibit transcription in E. coli. This inhibition can be relieved by adding lactose or isopropyl-β-D-thiogalactopyranoside (IPTG). lac repressor encoded by lacI
   4643..4673    -  promoter       lac promoter: promoter for the E. coli lac operon
   4688..4709    -  protein_bind   CAP binding site: CAP binding activates transcription in the presence of cAMP. E. coli catabolite activator protein
   4722..4814    -  CDS            lacI (fragment): lac repressor; lacI; The lac repressor binds to the lac operator to inhibit transcription in E. coli. This inhibition can be relieved by adding lactose or isopropyl-β-D-thiogalactopyranoside (IPTG).
   4997..5585    -  rep_origin     ori: high-copy-number ColE1/pMB1/pBR322/pUC origin of replication
   5756..6616    -  CDS            AmpR: β-lactamase; bla; confers resistance to ampicillin, carbenicillin, and related antibiotics
   6617..6721    -  promoter       AmpR promoter: bla
>Addgene plasmid #107590 | Tol2-lyzC-mito-Dendra2 | addgene full sequence | sequence record 212845 | Addgene NGS Result
CCACCTAAATTGTAAGCGTTAATATTTTGTTAAAATTCGCGTTAAATTTTTGTTAAATCAGCTCATTTTT
TAACCAATAGGCCGAAATCGGCAAAATCCCTTATAAATCAAAAGAATAGACCGAGATAGGGT
[37 nt withheld, positions 133-169]
AAAGAACGTGGACTCCAACGTCAAAGG
[49 nt withheld, positions 197-245]
T
[91 nt withheld, positions 247-337]
CACAATGACGGCTACTACATGGTGCCATTCCTTCCTCTTTATAGGAATGGAGACTACCTCCTGTCCAACA
ATGCTCTTGGATACGAGTACGCCTACCTGTTGGACCCAGGTCATTGCACAACACCAGAAATGCCCTCTGA
TCTGCAAAAGACGTGAATATCTGTTCAGACACCCATATCCACTCTGTTCCACACAGGTCAGAGGTTTGTC
CAGGAGTTCTTGACAGAGGTGTAAAAAGTACTCAAAAATTTTACTCAAGTGAAAGTACAAGTACTTAGGG
AAAATTTTACTCAATTAAAAGTAAAAGTATCTGGCTAGAATCTTACTTGAGTAAAAGTAAAAAAGTACTC
CATTAAAATTGTACTTGAGTATTAAGGAAGTAAAAGGCTAGCAAGATCTGCTCGAGATACATTTGATTAG
AAGAGTTTGACTTGGGTTGATTATAGCAAATAGTGGAACACAAACAGATTTTGAAATATTCTTGCAAATT
TATTTATTAAATCCATTCAAATATTGTCATTTTTTGTACTGTGTAATTTATATTGATTTGCTCATACAAT
ATTTACATTTCGCTTAAACAATACACTATTATTTATATTTAAAAATAGCTATATATAAATCAAATGTATA
GCTCTTTTTTACACAATTAATCAAAGCTAAAATATTTGTCACACAAATACAGTAAGCCACTTCACAATGA
TATCTTCAAAATCTGTGCTTGACTGAATCATTTCATTTATTGTTTTGTAATTCACATTATACCTTACGTT
CTCCAGGCACAGTTTGAATTGTTGATAAATGAAGATAATACATCTGATTTAATTAGTCTCCTTTGTTTAT
AATAACTTTAATCTAATTTGATAGTAATAATTCCAGCAATACATCCATTACAATAAAAATCGCTTTTTTA
TTTTGCACATTAGTTTGCCGGTATTTGTTTAAAGTTTCACCATACTTTTAAATCATGTGCTATTTGAAAA
GGGCTGTTATGACTGGAATTAAATGTTTTTTTTTATATCAGTGTTTTAGATTGAAGTACAATATTTATAG
GTAAAATTCACCAGCATATGCTTAAAGATAGCCATGCTCCAGGTCCTTGTGTCCTTCTAAGGTCTGTTTG
TGGTTTAAGCTGTTTGTTGACACACGCTTGTCTTCTCCATTTTTCTGTGAAGTTATTGTCAGTTTATTGC
ACACTGGGTTGCATTAAGCTGCAGTTTTTTCACAACAGTTTTCCACATTGTAACAGTCAGTCTCCAAATT
ATTCCATCAGTCCTCAAATTTAGTCATTTGAGGCCATGAAAACACTTAAAACTACATGAAGGTAGTTTGG
CATTAGGTTTTAGACTTGTTCTTGTTTGGCATATTGCAACCTGTGTAAAAATGATTTGATTTTTATTTTT
TTTTTTTTTTTTTCAGAAAGAAACGGTCCAAAAAGAGTTATGTGAACATTTATCCATGTGTTTAATGTTT
TTTAAATTAAAAAAAAACATTTTTATTAAACCACTTGTGACTAAACCTTTTTTAGTTATTCTATTTTGTG
ACGAGTCTGAATGGCCAAAGTACTCTTGAATCCAAAATCTTTATAGTAAAATGTTTAATCTTACTTGCAG
TGTTGGGTATAATTTGTAACAAAGTTGAATTCCATATCTGCTGAGTGAAAAAGTAAAGTAAGAGATTGCT
GTAAATATTTAGGTTATTTATTTATTAATACAATATAGAAAGTAACAAAACACAATGTAAAAAATCAATA
AAGAAAGTAAATATTAAAAGTAATGATAAACTAATGATGTAAACAATATTAGCAACAAAGTTTGTACAAT
TCAGGGAGGGTAAAGAATTTCACCTAATAGTCAAACTCTGTATTAAATAATATAAAATCTTTGTTCTTAG
TCTGAAGAGGAGACTGTGAGAGAAAGCTTACTGGTTGTTAAATTAGAAAATTTGTAACTTGCAGATTAAA
ATGATTTAAATAATTTTATAAAGGCCATGTTTGAAACAAATGTAAAAACATAATAAATGTTAAGAATTTC
AGATATTGAGATTTTACAATTTAAAAAAAGCAATAAAGTAATAGCAGAGACCTACACTCTTAAAGTAAAT
TACCCAACTCTGCTTACTAGTAACTTTTGGAATAGTTACTAGTATCCATTGAACAAATACTAGAATCTAA
TTAAATTGTGTGAGTGTCCAATGAAAAGATTCTTGTATTTAAAACAGTACCAGTATCTATATATGTACAA
AATTTAGTGCTAGCAAAATGCAAATAAATACTACTGCATATAATGGATTGCATTGTAAATCGACTCGCCA
TAATACATTTATTTCCTATTTTTACTTTTAACAAAAAATAAGTTCACTGAGTATTTCATGTCATTAAATC
GCATTAAACCTCTTGCATGCTTTATGTACACTAGTGCAGTTCGCTAAATGACCACCGGTGTCACTAATAA
CACGATCGTTTCTGAATTCTGCATTAAACGCCATTTATACGTTGCTCTTATTAGTAAACAATTTCTCCAT
CATGAGCTCGACCAGTATTGCATATTTCATCCTCTTAAATCCAGAGTTGTTTCTTTTAATCACTTTCTCT
TCATGATAAAAGCAGTTTTTGGTTTTCAGAAGTTTACAACAAACCCAGTCAGTTATTGCCTCAGCAAACA
CTGGAGCAACTGCACACTTGTGAAAAGCTTCTTGCGAAACACAAACCTTTCTCTGGACTTATAAATAAAG
GCATTCAGCAGCTCCACCATACACCTCCACTGGTCTTGATAAAGCAGATATCAGCAGTGATACAGGTACC
TCGCCACCATGTCCGTCCTGACGCCGCTGCTGCTGCGGGGCTTGACAGGCTCGGCCCGGCGGCTCCCAGT
GCCGCGCGCCAAGATCCATTCGTTGGGGGATCCACCGGTCGCCACCATGAACACCCCGGGAATTAACCTG
ATCAAGGAGGACATGCGCGTGAAGGTGCACATGGAGGGCAACGTGAACGGCCACGCCTTCGTGATCGAGG
GCGAGGGCAAGGGCAAGCCCTACGAGGGCACCCAGACCGCCAACCTGACCGTGAAGGAGGGCGCCCCCCT
GCCCTTCAGCTACGACATCCTGACCACCGCCGTGCACTACGGCAACCGGGTGTTCACCAAGTACCCCGAG
GACATCCCCGACTACTTCAAGCAGAGCTTCCCCGAGGGCTACAGCTGGGAGCGCACCATGACCTTCGAGG
ACAAGGGCATCTGCACCATCCGCAGCGACATCAGCCTGGAGGGCGACTGCTTCTTCCAGAACGTGCGCTT
CAAGGGCACCAACTTCCCCCCCAACGGCCCCGTGATGCAGAAGAAGACCCTGAAGTGGGAGCCCAGCACC
GAGAAGCTGCACGTGCGCGACGGCCTGCTGGTGGGCAACATCAACATGGCCCTGCTGCTGGAGGGCGGCG
GCCACTACCTGTGCGACTTCAAGACCACCTACAAGGCCAAGAAGGTGGTGCAGCTGCCCGACGCCCACTT
CGTGGACCACCGCATCGAGATCCTGGGCAACGACAGCGACTACAACAAGGTGAAGCTGTACGAGCACGCC
GTGGCCCGCTACAGCCCCCTGCCCAGCCAGGTGTGGTAATCTAGATCATAATCAGCCATACCACATTTGT
AGAGGTTTTACTTGCTTTAAAAAACCTCCCACACCTCCCCCTGAACCTGAAACATAAAATGAATGCAATT
GTTGTTGTTAACTTGTTTATTGCAGCTTATAATGGTTACAAATAAAGCAATAGCATCACAAATTTCACAA
ATAAAGCATTTTTTTCACTGCATTCTAGTTGTGGTTTGTCCAAACTCATCAATGTATCTTAAGGCGTAAA
TTGTAAGCGTTAATATTTTGTTAAAATTCGCGTTAAATTTTTGTTAAATCAGCTCATTTTTTAACCAATA
GGCCGAAATCGGCGGATCCTGCGGCCGCAAGGGAAAATAGAATGAAGTGATCTCCAAAAAATAAGTACTT
TTTGACTGTAAATAAAATTGTAAGGAGTAAAAAGTACTTTTTTTTCTAAAAAAATGTAATTAAGTAAAAG
TAAAAGTATTGATTTTTAATTGTACTCAAGTAAAGTAAAAATCCCCAAAAATAATACTTAAGTACAGTAA
TCAAGTAAAATTACTCAAGTACTTTACACCTCTGGTTCTTGACCCCCTACCTTCAGCAAGCCCAGCAGAT
CCACTAGATCTTTTGTTCCCTTTAGTGAGGGTTAATTGCGCGCTTGGCGTAATCATGGTCATAGCTGTTT
CCTGTGTGAAATTGTTATCCGCTCACAATTCCACACAACATACGAGCCGGAAGCATAAAGTGTAAAGCCT
GGGGTGCCTAATGAGTGAGCTAACTCACATTAATTGCGTTGCGCTCACTGCCCGCTTTCCAGTCGGGAAA
CCTGTCGTGCCAGCTGCATTAATGAATCGGCCAACGCGCGGGGAGAGGCGGTTTGCGTATTGGGCGCTCT
TCCGCTTCCTCGCTCACTGACTCGCTGCGCTCGGTCGTTCGGCTGCGGCGAGCGGTATCAGCTCACTCAA
AGGCGGTAATACGGTTATCCACAGAATCAGGGGATAACGCAGGAAAGAACATGTGAGCAAAAGGCCAGCA
AAAGGCCAGGAACCGTAAAAAGGCCGCGTTGCTGGCGTTTTTCCATAGGCTCCGCCCCCCTGACGAGCAT
CACAAAAATCGACGCTCAAGTCAGAGGTGGCGAAACCCGACAGGACTATAAAGATACCAGGCGTTTCCCC
CTGGAAGCTCCCTCGTGCGCTCTCCTGTTCCGACCCTGCCGCTTACCGGATACCTGTCCGCCTTTCTCCC
TTCGGGAAGCGTGGCGCTTTCTCATAGCTCACGCTGTAGGTATCTCAGTTCGGTGTAGGTCGTTCGCTCC
AAGCTGGGCTGTGTGCACGAACCCCCCGTTCAGCCCGACCGCTGCGCCTTATCCGGTAACTATCGTCTTG
AGTCCAACCCGGTAAGACACGACTTATCGCCACTGGCAGCAGCCACTGGTAACAGGATTAGCAGAGCGAG
GTATGTAGGCGGTGCTACAGAGTTCTTGAAGTGGTGGCCTAACTACGGCTACACTAGAAGAACAGTATTT
GGTATCTGCGCTCTGCTGAAGCCAGTTACCTTCGGAAAAAGAGTTGGTAGCTCTTGATCCGGCAAACAAA
CCACCGCTGGTAGCGGTGGTTTTTTTGTTTGCAAGCAGCAGATTACGCGCAGAAAAAAAGGATCTCAAGA
AGATCCTTTGATCTTTTCTACGGGGTCTGACGCTCAGTGGAACGAAAACTCACGTTAAGGGATTTTGGTC
ATGAGATTATCAAAAAGGATCTTCACCTAGATCCTTTTAAATTAAAAATGAAGTTTTAAATCAATCTAAA
GTATATATGAGTAAACTTGGTCTGACAGTTACCAATGCTTAATCAGTGAGGCACCTATCTCAGCGATCTG
TCTATTTCGTTCATCCATAGTTGCCTGACTCCCCGTCGTGTAGATAACTACGATACGGGAGGGCTTACCA
TCTGGCCCCAGTGCTGCAATGATACCGCGAGACCCACGCTCACCGGCTCCAGATTTATCAGCAATAAACC
AGCCAGCCGGAAGGGCCGAGCGCAGAAGTGGTCCTGCAACTTTATCCGCCTCCATCCAGTCTATTAATTG
TTGCCGGGAAGCTAGAGTAAGTAGTTCGCCAGTTAATAGTTTGCGCAACGTTGTTGCCATTGCTACAGGC
ATCGTGGTGTCACGCTCGTCGTTTGGTATGGCTTCATTCAGCTCCGGTTCCCAACGATCAAGGCGAGTTA
CATGATCCCCCATGTTGTGCAAAAAAGCGGTTAGCTCCTTCGGTCCTCCGATCGTTGTCAGAAGTAAGTT
GGCCGCAGTGTTATCACTCATGGTTATGGCAGCACTGCATAATTCTCTTACTGTCATGCCATCCGTAAGA
TGCTTTTCTGTGACTGGTGAGTACTCAACCAAGTCATTCTGAGAATAGTGTATGCGGCGACCGAGTTGCT
CTTGCCCGGCGTCAATACGGGATAATACCGCGCCACATAGCAGAACTTTAAAAGTGCTCATCATTGGAAA
ACGTTCTTCGGGGCGAAAACTCTCAAGGATCTTACCGCTGTTGAGATCCAGTTCGATGTAACCCACTCGT
GCACCCAACTGATCTTCAGCATCTTTTACTTTCACCAGCGTTTCTGGGTGAGCAAAAACAGGAAGGCAAA
ATGCCGCAAAAAAGGGAATAAGGGCGACACGGAAATGTTGAATACTCATACTCTTCCTTTTTCAATATTA
TTGAAGCATTTATCAGGGTTATTGTCTCATGAGCGGATACATATTTGAATGTATTTAGAAAAATAAACAA
ATAGGGGTTCCGCGCACATTTCCCCGAAAAGTG
